>Addgene plasmid #66573 | pCyc-Bem1 | depositor full sequence | sequence record 126394 | pCyc-Bem1 sequence 8442 bps
GGCCGGCCATTTAAATGTTTAAACGGCCACGCTGGCCATATTTCTACCAATCTCTCAACACTGAGTAATG
GTAGTTATAAGAAAGAGACCGAGTTAGGGACAGTTAGAGGCGGTGGAGATATTCCTTATGGCATGTCTGG
CGATGATAAAACTTTTCAAACGGCAGCCCCGATCTAAAAGAGCTGACAGGGAAATGGTCAGAAAAAGAAA
CGTGCACCCGCCCGTCTGGACGCGCCGCTCACCCGCACGGCAGAGACCAATCAGTAAAAATCAACGGTTA
ACGACATTACTATATATATAATATAGGAAGCATTTAATAGAACAGCATCGTAATATATGTGTACTTTGCA
GTTATGACGCCAGATGGCAGTAGTGGAAGATATTCTTTATTGAAAAATAGCTTGTCACCTTACGTACAAT
CTTGATCCGGAGCCCGTCGCTTTGAGAGAAATCAGAAGATTCCAAAAGTCTACTGAACTTTTGATCAGAA
AGTTGCCTTTCCAAAGACTAGTCAGAGAAATCGCCCAAGATTTCAAGACCGATCTAAGATTCCAATCCTC
TGCCATCGGTGCTCTACAGGAATCCGTTGAAGCTTACTTGGTCTCTTTGTTCGAAGACACCAACTTGGCC
GCTATCCACGCTAAGCGTGTTACCATCCAAAAGAAGGATATCAAGTTGGCTAGAAGATTGAGAGGTGAAA
GATCCTAAGCACACAGGGATTGTTGTACAATTACTTTTTATGATTTTAGATACACACAAATCTTTTCTAC
GATTACCTTTCATTTATTTTCGTTTCATGTTTTATTAATCATTCTTTTTGTATATTTCACATCGGGTGGG
GTTTTTATATTAAATTTTAATAACATAATCTTTTAAAGTTTCTACTTTCTATCCTGTATATTATTTCCAT
ATCTATATCTATATTTTCAAGCTTGTTCACATCCTTATCGGAATTGTTCCAGCGTTTTTGTACAGAAAAT
GATGTTATGGTAACGAGCTATATCAGACCTACTAGTCTTATAGAGCTGTACAGAGTCTTGGAAACATAAC
CAACACACCAACAAGATGTCATTTGATTCGTTACTCGACAAGAATGATAAGCTGGTAAAAGTTTGCGGGA
TTCAAACCGTCGAGGCTGCCGAAACTGCGCTTCAAGCAGGCGCTGATTTGATAGGGATCATATGTGTCCC
CAACAGGAAGCGGACTATCGAGAGCGCTGTGGCTCGTGAAATATCCAAATTGATTCACAAATCAGGTACT
ACAAAGCTGGTGGGGGTGTTCAGGAATCAATCTGTTGAGGACGTACATCGGCTTTCTGAGGAATATGACC
TTGACATAATCCAATTACATGGTGATGAATCATGGCCAGAGTACTATAACGTCATTAAGAAACCAATAAT
CAAAAGAGTCATATTCCCTAGAGATGTCGATGTTGTAACACAAGTGTGTCAAAGAAAACCCTTGGTATGT
CTACCATTGTTCGACTCCGAGGCAGGCGGTACAGGTGAAAAGCTGGACTGGTCCAGTATTTCCTCCTGGG
CAAGCGAACAGAATAACGTATTTTATATACTAGCGGGTGGACTAACTGCAGAAAACGTCATGGAGGCGGT
GGGGTTGCCTGGTGTAATTGGTGTTGACGTCTCAGGTGGTGTAGAGACTGACGGCGTCAAAGACAATGAC
AAGATAATTAAATATGTACAAAATGCAAAGAAACAATGAATTACGAAGAGAAGTCTCAATGAGGTTTTAC
AAACAATCCTATAATACATATATGCCACTTAGATATACTTTGAATACTGAATATACTGACTCATTATATT
CTTTAATTGTAGTTTCTCAAAAATATTCATACAGGTTAGCTATGAATTCATGCTATAATTTCCATTTTGT
TCATGTAAGATACACATAGGGATAAAATGTGATAACTAATCAGCGGTACCGGGCCCGAGCAGATCCGCCA
GGCGTGTATATATAGCGTGGATGGCCAGGCAACTTTAGTGCTGACACATACAGGCATATATATATGTGTG
CGACGACACATGATCATATGGCATGCATGTGCTCTGTATGTATATAAAACTCTTGTTTTCTTCTTTTCTC
TAAATATTCTTTCCTTATACATTAGGACCTTTGCAGCATAAATTACTATACTTCTATAGACACACAAACA
CAAATACACACACTAAATTAATAAAGCACAAGGCAGGTGGTCGACGGTATCGATATGCTGAAAAACTTCA
AACTCTCAAAAAGAGATAGTAATGGGTCGAAGGGCAGAATTACATCCGCAGATATTTCCACACCTTCTCA
TGATAATGGGAGTGTTATAAAGCATATTAAGACAGTACCAGTGAGGTACCTTTCTTCATCTTCCACCCCA
GTGAAAAGCCAACGGGACTCTTCACCAAAAAACAGACATAATTCTAAAGATATTACTTCTCCAGAGAAAG
TTATAAAAGCCAAATACAGTTATCAGGCACAAACTTCAAAGGAACTATCTTTCATGGAAGGTGAATTTAT
TTATGTATCTGGAGATGAGAAGGATTGGTATAAAGCTTCAAATCCTTCTACTGGAAAAGAGGGTGTTGTC
CCCAAAACCTATTTTGAAGTGTTTGATAGAACTAAACCTTCCTCTGTAAATGGATCCAATAGTTCAAGTC
GGAAGGTTACAAATGATTCATTAAACATGGGATCGTTATACGCCATTGTTTTATATGACTTTAAGGCAGA
AAAAGCTGATGAGTTGACAACTTATGTGGGAGAGAATTTGTTTATTTGCGCCCACCATAACTGTGAATGG
TTCATTGCTAAGCCAATTGGTCGACTTGGAGGGCCCGGCCTTGTTCCTGTTGGGTTTGTTAGCATCATAG
ATATTGCCACGGGGTACGCAACAGGTAATGACGTAATAGAAGACATCAAGTCAGTTAACCTACCAACTGT
TCAAGAATGGAAAAGCAACATTGCAAGATACAAAGCTAGTAATATTAGCCTTGGTTCTGTGGAGCAGCAG
CAGCAGCAATCCATTACAAAACCTCAGAACAAAAGCGCAAAGCTGGTTGACGGTGAATTATTAGTGAAAG
CATCCGTTGAATCCTTTGGGTTAGAAGATGAGAAGTATTGGTTTTTGGTTTGCTGTGAATTATCTAACGG
TAAGACGAGGCAACTGAAAAGATACTATCAAGATTTCTACGATCTGCAGGTTCAACTTTTGGATGCGTTC
CCAGCAGAGGCCGGTAAGTTGAGGGATGCAGGTGGACAATGGTCCAAACGTATAATGCCCTATATCCCTG
GACCCGTTCCATACGTTACCAATAGTATAACAAAAAAAAGAAAGGAGGACTTGAATATATATGTGGCAGA
CCTAGTGAATCTTCCCGATTATATATCTCGCTCAGAAATGGTGCATTCCTTATTCGTTGTTTTGAATAAT
GGTTTCGACAGAGAATTTGAAAGAGACGAAAATCAAAACAATATTAAAACATTACAAGAAAACGATACAG
CAACCTTTGCAACAGCATCTCAAACTTCTAATTTTGCCTCAACTAACCAAGACAACACTTTAACTGGCGA
AGACTTGAAGTTAAACAAGAAACTCTCAGATTTATCTTTATCGGGCTCCAAGCAGGCTCCAGCCCAATCA
ACTTCTGGATTGAAAACAACTAAAATTAAATTTTATTACAAAGACGATATTTTTGCTTTAATGCTGAAGG
GTGACACAACCTATAAAGAACTTCGTAGTAAAATCGCTCCAAGGATTGATACAGATAATTTTAAATTACA
AACCAAATTATTTGATGGTAGCGGGGAGGAAATTAAGACTGATTCACAAGTCAGTAACATAATCCAAGCC
AAACTGAAAATTTCCGTTCACGATATTTGAGCGGCCGCCACCGCGGTGGAGCTCTAAGCAAATAGCTAAA
TTATATACGAATTAATATTATGATTAAGTGTTTACGTGAGTGCGATATTTTTATTACTATCTTATACAGT
TGTATATACTCTATAAAATGAGTTGTCTATTAATTAACGCGATGAATGCTTTCTGGGTTTACCTCTCCAA
CAACTCTAGTTTACTTCTCAATACATTCAATTGTATTTGATTTGTCAATACTTCATCATTAATCAATTCT
ATAGTTTTGTTTTTCTCGTTTATTTCCAAATTTAATGCATCAATTTTATTATTCAATTTGTCGTTGATTT
TGGTTAATGATTTTATGGTTTGATCTCTGGCATTGATTGTTTGTGTTAGTTTTTCATTATTGATAATTAA
ATTATTTAAGTTAGTTATCAACTCGGTGTTTTCAAGTTTCAAGTTTTCAATTTCTTTAGAGTTTATTAGA
TTTGTCAAAGTTTCTGAATTGCTTGATTGGTCCTGTAGAAGAGTATTTGTTGTTGTGGATAATTGATTCA
ATTTTTGAGACAATTGCTGGAAGGCGTTGAAATATCTAGCATCAATCTCATGGTTTTTTTCCCGAGAGTC
TCGTAGATTCAATTGTTTTAATATATCTTGGGACCACTCTTGATTTGAACTCATGGAAATTAAACTGGGT
GTTGTGTTGTGGTGTAATGATTGTACCCCCTTTGCTTATAATTGTGTGGTTCCGATGCTGACTTACTGGG
TATTATATGTGTGCCCAATAGAAAGAGAACAATTGACCCGGTTATTGCAAGGAAAATTTCAAGTCTTGTA
AAAGCATATAAAAATAGTTCAGGCACTCCGAAATACTTGGTTGGCGTGTTTCGTAATCAACCTAAGGAGG
ATGTTTTGGCTCTGGTCAATGATTACGGCATTGATATCGTCCAACTGCATGGAGATGAGTCGTGGCGAGA
ATACCAAGAGTTCCTCGGTTTGCCAGTTATTAAAAGACTCGTATTTCCAAAAGACTGCAACATACTACTC
AGTGCAGCTTCACAGAAACCTCATTCGTTTATTCCCTTGTTTGATTCAGAAGGCCGGCCATTTAAATGTT
TAAACGGCCACGCTGGCCCCCTATAGTGAGTCGTATTACAATTCACTGGCCGTCGTTTTACAACGTCGTG
ACTGGGAAAACCCTGGCGTTACCCAACTTAATCGCCTTGCAGCACATCCCCCTTTCGCCAGCTGGCGTAA
TAGCGAAGAGGCCCGCACCGATCGCCCTTCCCAACAGTTGCGCAGCCTGAATGGCGAATGG
[124 nt withheld, positions 5172-5295]
C
[91 nt withheld, positions 5297-5387]
A
[49 nt withheld, positions 5389-5437]
CCTTTGACGTTGGAGTCCACGTTCTTT
[37 nt withheld, positions 5465-5501]
ACCCTATCTCGGTCTATTCTTTTGATTTATAAGGGATTTTGCCGATTTCGGCCTATTGGTTAAAAAATGA
GCTGATTTAACAAAAATTTAACGCGAATTTTAACAAAATATTAACGCTTACAATTTCCTGATGCGGTATT
TTCTCCTTACGCATCTGTGCGGTATTTCACACCGCATAGGGTAATAACTGATATAATTAAATTGAAGCTC
TAATTTGTGAGTTTAGTATTAGGATCTCTACCCTTGGCGAAAAGTCCTCTGCCAACAATGATGATATCTG
ATCCACCACTTACAACTTCGTCGACGGTTCTGTACTGCTGACCCAATATGCGTATATATACCAATCTAAG
TCTGTGCTCCTTCCTTCGTTCTTCCTTCTGTTCGGAGATTACCGAATCAAAAAAATTTCAAGGAAACCGA
AATCAAAAAAAAGAATAAAAAAAAAATGATGAATTGAAAAGGTGGTATGGTGCACTCTCAGTACAATCTG
CTCTGATGCCGCATAGTTAAGCCAGCCCCGACACCCGCCAACACCCGCTGACGCGCCCTGACGGGCTTGT
CTGCTCCCGGCATCCGCTTACAGACAAGCTGTGACCGTCTCCGGGAGCTGCATGTGTCAGAGGTTTTCAC
CGTCATCACCGAAACGCGCGAGACGAAAGGGCCTCGTGATACGCCTATTTTTATAGGTTAATGTCATGAT
AATAATGGTTTCTTAGACGTCGGCGCGCCGAGGACGTCAGGTGGCACTTTTCGGGGAAATGTGCGCGGAA
CCCCTATTTGTTTATTTTTCTAAATACATTCAAATATGTATCCGCTCATGAGACAATAACCCTGATAAAT
GCTTCAATAATATTGAAAAAGGAAGAGTATGAGTATTCAACATTTCCGTGTCGCCCTTATTCCCTTTTTT
GCGGCATTTTGCCTTCCTGTTTTTGCTCACCCAGAAACGCTGGTGAAAGTAAAAGATGCTGAAGATCAGT
TGGGTGCACGAGTGGGTTACATCGAACTGGATCTCAACAGCGGTAAGATCCTTGAGAGTTTTCGCCCCGA
AGAACGTTTTCCAATGATGAGCACTTTTAAAGTTCTGCTATGTGGCGCGGTATTATCCCGTATTGACGCC
GGGCAAGAGCAACTCGGTCGCCGCATACACTATTCTCAGAATGACTTGGTTGAGTACTCACCAGTCACAG
AAAAGCATCTTACGGATGGCATGACAGTAAGAGAATTATGCAGTGCTGCCATAACCATGAGTGATAACAC
TGCGGCCAACTTACTTCTGACAACGATCGGAGGACCGAAGGAGCTAACCGCTTTTTTGCACAACATGGGG
GATCATGTAACTCGCCTTGATCGTTGGGAACCGGAGCTGAATGAAGCCATACCAAACGACGAGCGTGACA
CCACGATGCCTGTAGCAATGGCAACAACGTTGCGCAAACTATTAACTGGCGAACTACTTACTCTAGCTTC
CCGGCAACAATTAATAGACTGGATGGAGGCGGATAAAGTTGCAGGACCACTTCTGCGCTCGGCCCTTCCG
GCTGGCTGGTTTATTGCTGATAAATCTGGAGCCGGTGAGCGTGGGTCTCGCGGTATCATTGCAGCACTGG
GGCCAGATGGTAAGCCCTCCCGTATCGTAGTTATCTACACGACGGGGAGTCAGGCAACTATGGATGAACG
AAATAGACAGATCGCTGAGATAGGTGCCTCACTGATTAAGCATTGGTAACTGTCAGACCAAGTTTACTCA
TATATACTTTAGATTGATTTAAAACTTCATTTTTAATTTAAAAGGATCTAGGTGAAGATCCTTTTTGATA
ATCTCATGACCAAAATCCCTTAACGTGAGTTTTCGTTCCACTGAGCGTCAGACCCCGTAGAAAAGATCAA
AGGATCTTCTTGAGATCCTTTTTTTCTGCGCGTAATCTGCTGCTTGCAAACAAAAAAACCACCGCTACCA
GCGGTGGTTTGTTTGCCGGATCAAGAGCTACCAACTCTTTTTCCGAAGGTAACTGGCTTCAGCAGAGCGC
AGATACCAAATACTGTTCTTCTAGTGTAGCCGTAGTTAGGCCACCACTTCAAGAACTCTGTAGCACCGCC
TACATACCTCGCTCTGCTAATCCTGTTACCAGTGGCTGCTGCCAGTGGCGATAAGTCGTGTCTTACCGGG
TTGGACTCAAGACGATAGTTACCGGATAAGGCGCAGCGGTCGGGCTGAACGGGGGGTTCGTGCACACAGC
CCAGCTTGGAGCGAACGACCTACACCGAACTGAGATACCTACAGCGTGAGCTATGAGAAAGCGCCACGCT
TCCCGAAGGGAGAAAGGCGGACAGGTATCCGGTAAGCGGCAGGGTCGGAACAGGAGAGCGCACGAGGGAG
CTTCCAGGGGGAAACGCCTGGTATCTTTATAGTCCTGTCGGGTTTCGCCACCTCTGACTTGAGCGTCGAT
TTTTGTGATGCTCGTCAGGGGGGCGGAGCCTATGGAAAAACGCCAGCAACGCGGCCTTTTTACGGTTCCT
GGCCTTTTGCTGGCCTTTTGCTCACATGTTCTTTCCTGCGTTATCCCCTGATTCTGTGGATAACCGTATT
ACCGCCTTTGAGTGAGCTGATACCGCTCGCCGCAGCCGAACGACCGAGCGCAGCGAGTCAGTGAGCGAGG
AAGCGGAAGAGCGCCCAATACGCAAACCGCCTCTCCCCGCGCGTTGGCCGATTCATTAATGCAGCTGGCA
CGACAGGTTTCCCGACTGGAAAGCGGGCAGTGAGCGCAACGCAATTAATGTGAGTTAGCTCACTCATTAG
GCACCCCAGGCTTTACACTTTATGCTTCCGGCTCCTATGTTGTGTGGAATTGTGAGCGGATAACAATTTC
ACACAGGAAACAGCTATGACCATGATTACGCCAAGCTCGGAATTAACCCTCACTAAAGGGAACAAAAGCT
G
Features (pLannotate 1.2.2; 23 found; start..end, strand, type, name):
    280..433     +  promoter       TRP1 promoter (fragment): S. cerevisiae TRP1
    427..705     +  CDS            HHT1 (fragment): H3_KLULA - Experimental evidence at protein level: Swiss-Prot protein existence level 1. Core component of nucleosome. Nucleosomes wrap and compact DNA into chromatin, limiting DNA accessibility to the cellular machineries which require DNA as a template. Histones thereby play a central role in transcription regulation, DNA repair, DNA replication and chromosomal stability. DNA accessibility is regulated via a complex set of post-translational modifications of histones, also called histone code, and nucleosome remodeling. From Kluyveromyces lactis (strain ATCC 8585 / CBS 2359 / DSM 70799 / NBR
   1066..1716    +  CDS            TRP1: TRPF_CANGA - Protein inferred from homology: Swiss-Prot protein existence level 3. From Candida glabrata (strain ATCC 2001 / CBS 138 / JCM 3761 / NBRC 0622 / NRRL Y-65) (Yeast) (Torulopsis glabrata).
   2209..2225    -  misc_feature   MCS (fragment): pBluescript multiple cloning site
   2225..3877    +  CDS            BEM1: BEM1_YEAST - Also known as SRO1. Experimental evidence at protein level: Swiss-Prot protein existence level 1. Necessary for cell polarization during vegetative growth. May link the cytoskeleton to morphogenic determinants on the cell surface. From Saccharomyces cerevisiae (strain ATCC 204508 / S288c) (Baker's yeast).
   3879..3904    -  misc_feature   MCS (fragment): pBluescript multiple cloning site
   4600..4952    +  CDS            TRP1 (fragment): phosphoribosylanthranilate isomerase, required for tryptophan biosynthesis; S. cerevisiae TRP1; yeast auxotrophic marker
   4990..5008    -  promoter       T7 promoter: promoter for bacteriophage T7 RNA polymerase
   5011..5168    +  CDS            lacZα (fragment): LacZα fragment of β-galactosidase; lacZ fragment
   5172..5600    +  rep_origin     f1 ori (sequence partly withheld): f1 bacteriophage origin of replication; arrow indicates direction of (+) strand synthesis
   5628..5679    -  misc_feature   bom (fragment): basis of mobility region from pBR322
   5735..5827    -  CDS            URA3 (fragment): PYRF_YEAST - Experimental evidence at protein level: Swiss-Prot protein existence level 1. From Saccharomyces cerevisiae (strain ATCC 204508 / S288c) (Baker's yeast).
   5827..5959    -  promoter       URA3 promoter (fragment): S. cerevisiae URA3
   5967..6016    -  misc_feature   bom (fragment): basis of mobility region from pBR322
   6118..6153    -  CDS            rop (fragment): Rop protein, which maintains plasmids at low copy number; rop
   6265..6369    +  promoter       AmpR promoter: bla
   6370..7230    +  CDS            AmpR: β-lactamase; bla; confers resistance to ampicillin, carbenicillin, and related antibiotics
   7401..7989    +  rep_origin     ori: high-copy-number ColE1/pMB1/pBR322/pUC origin of replication
   8172..8264    +  CDS            lacI (fragment): lac repressor; lacI; The lac repressor binds to the lac operator to inhibit transcription in E. coli. This inhibition can be relieved by adding lactose or isopropyl-β-D-thiogalactopyranoside (IPTG).
   8277..8298    +  protein_bind   CAP binding site: CAP binding activates transcription in the presence of cAMP. E. coli catabolite activator protein
   8313..8343    +  promoter       lac promoter: promoter for the E. coli lac operon
   8351..8367    +  protein_bind   lac operator: The lac repressor binds to the lac operator to inhibit transcription in E. coli. This inhibition can be relieved by adding lactose or isopropyl-β-D-thiogalactopyranoside (IPTG). lac repressor encoded by lacI
   8412..8430    +  promoter       T3 promoter: promoter for bacteriophage T3 RNA polymerase
