[The description below was written by a language model from this plasmid's Addgene catalogue record and pLannotate feature annotations shown in this document.]
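Description:
pCyc-Bem1 is a yeast integrating expression plasmid of roughly 8.4 kb, designed to place an additional copy of the Saccharomyces cerevisiae polarity scaffold gene BEM1 into the genome at the TRP1 locus. It has no yeast replication origin in the annotated features, consistent with an integrating design. It is propagated in E. coli through a high-copy ColE1/pUC-type origin and the AmpR β-lactamase gene, and it also carries an f1 origin. Remnants of a pBluescript-style cloning backbone are present, including lac promoter/operator elements, a lacZα fragment, flanking T3 and T7 promoters and pieces of the multiple cloning site. Short URA3, rop, bom and lacI fragments appear to be leftovers from earlier vector construction rather than functional parts.

Selection in yeast is by tryptophan prototrophy. The feature table shows a full-length TRP1 coding sequence whose best match is the Candida glabrata orthologue, while a fragment of the S. cerevisiae TRP1 promoter and a partial S. cerevisiae TRP1 coding sequence lie on either side of the marker and expression cassette. This arrangement suggests they serve as homology regions for targeting the TRP1 locus, although the record does not say so explicitly. The payload is the full BEM1 open reading frame, inserted by Gibson assembly between MCS remnants. The catalogue states it is driven by the CYC1 promoter, generally a weak constitutive yeast promoter, but this promoter and any terminator were not annotated in the feature table. No tags or reporters are recorded. Quality-control sequencing found an F99I substitution in Bem1 whose effect is unknown. The plasmid comes from work on optogenetic inhibition of protein function in yeast polarity.
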