Addgene plasmid #66573: pCyc-Bem1
Purpose: Express an additional copy of Bem1, integrated at TRP locus
Depositing lab: Orion Weiner. Depositing organization: University of California, San Francisco (UCSF). Publication: Probing Yeast Polarity with Acute, Reversible, Optogenetic Inhibition of Protein Function. Jost AP, Weiner OD. ACS Synth Biol. 2015 Jun 2. 10.1021/acssynbio.5b00053 PubMed 26035630.
Backbone
  Vector backbone: Yeast integrating, TRP
  Backbone size w/o insert (bp): 6793
  Total vector size (bp): 8449
  Vector type: Yeast Expression
  Selectable markers: TRP1
Growth in bacteria
  Bacterial resistance: Ampicillin, 100 μg/mL
  Growth temperature: 37°C
  Growth strain: Top10
  Copy number: Unknown
Gene/Insert
  Gene/Insert name: Bem1
  Species: S. cerevisiae (budding yeast)
  Insert size (bp): 1656
  Mutation: F99I*(see below)
  Promoter: pCyc1
  Cloning method: Gibson Cloning
  Sequencing primers: 5′ M13 Reverse
Terms and licenses: Academic/Nonprofit Terms; Industry Terms: Not Available to Industry
Depositor comments: *Note: Addgene's quality control sequencing finds an F99I amino acid residue substitution in the Bem1 insert. The effect of this residue change is unknown.
How to cite: pCyc-Bem1 was a gift from Orion Weiner (Addgene plasmid # 66573 ; http://n2t.net/addgene:66573 ; RRID:Addgene_66573)
