>Addgene plasmid #66573 | pCyc-Bem1 | addgene partial sequence | sequence record 117315 | M13pUC-Rev 5'-AGCGGATAACAATTTCACACAGG-3'
TGACCATGATTACGCCAAGCTCGGAATTAACCCTCACTAAAGGGAACAAAAGCTGGGCCGGCCATTTAAA
TGTTTAAACGGCCACGCTGGCCATATTTCTACCAATCTCTCAACACTGAGTAATGGTAGTTATAAGAAAG
AGACCGAGTTAGGGACAGTTAGAGGCGGTGGAGATATTCCTTATGGCATGTCTGGCGATGATAAAACTTT
TCAAACGGCAGCCCCGATCTAAAAGAGCTGACAGGGAAATGGTCAGAAAAAGAAACGTGCACCCGCCCGT
CTGGACGCGCCGCTCACCCGCACGGCAGAGACCAATCAGTAAAAATCAACGGTTAACGACATTACTATAT
ATATAATATAGGAAGCATTTAATAGAACAGCATCGTAATATATGTGTACTTTGCAGTTATGACGCCAGAT
GGCAGTAGTGGAAGATATTCTTTATTGAAAAATAGCTTGTCACCTTACGTACAATCTTGATCCGGAGCCC
GTCGCTTTGAGAGAAATCAGAAGATTCCAAAAGTCTACTGAACTTTTGATCAGAAAGTTGCCTTTCCAAA
GACTAGTCAGAGAAATCGCCCAAGATTTCAAGACCGATCTAAGATTCCAATCCTCTGCCATCGGTGCTCT
ACAGGAATCCGTTGAAGCTTACTTGGTCTCTTTGTTCGAAGACACCAACTTGGCCGCTATCCACGCTAAG
CGTGTTACCATCCAAAAGAAGGATATCAAGTTGGCTAGAAGATTGAGAGGTGAAAGATCCTAAGCACACA
GGGATTGTTGTACAATTACTTTTTATGATTTTAGATACACACAAATCTTTTCTACGATTACCTTTCATTT
ATTTTCGTTTCATGTTTTATTAATCATTCTTTTTGTATATTTCACATCGGGTGGGGTTTT
