>Addgene plasmid #66573 | pCyc-Bem1 | addgene partial sequence | sequence record 117318 | yCyc1proF1 5'-ATGGCCAGGCAACTTTAGTG-3'
CATATATATATGTGTGCGACGACACATGATCATATGGCATGCATGTGCTCTGTATGTATATAAAACTCTT
GTTTTCTTCTTTTCTCTAAATATTCTTTCCTTATACATTAGGACCTTTGCAGCATAAATTACTATACTTC
TATAGACACACAAACACAAATACACACACTAAATTAATAAAGCACAAGGCAGGTGGTCGACGGTATCGAT
ATGCTGAAAAACTTCAAACTCTCAAAAAGAGATAGTAATGGGTCGAAGGGCAGAATTACATCCGCAGATA
TTTCCACACCTTCTCATGATAATGGGAGTGTTATAAAGCATATTAAGACAGTACCAGTGAGGTACCTTTC
TTCATCTTCCACCCCAGTGAAAAGCCAACGGGACTCTTCACCAAAAAACAGACATAATTCTAAAGATATT
ACTTCTCCAGAGAAAGTTATAAAAGCCAAATACAGTTATCAGGCACAAACTTCAAAGGAACTATCTTTCA
TGGAAGGTGAATTTATTTATGTATCTGGAGATGAGAAGGATTGGTATAAAGCTTCAAATCCTTCTACTGG
AAAAGAGGGTGTTGTCCCCAAAACCTATTTTGAAGTGTTTGATAGAACTAAACCTTCCTCTGTAAATGGA
TCCAATAGTTCAAGTCGGAAGGTTACAAATGATTCATTAAACATGGGATCGTTATACGCCATTGTTTTAT
ATGACTTTAAGGCAGAAAAAGCTGATGAGTTGACAACTTATGTGGGAGAGAATTTGTTTATTTGCGCCCA
CCATAACTGTGAATGGTTCATTGCTAAGCCAATTGGTCGACTTGGAGGGCCCGGCCTTGTTCCTGTTGGG
TTTGTTAGCATCATAGATATTGCCACGGGGTACGCAACAGGTAATGACGTAATAGAAGACATCAAGTCAG
TTAACCTACCAACTGTTCAAGAATGGAAAAGCAACATTGCAAGATACAAAGCTAGTAATATTAGCCTTGG
TTCTGTGGAGCAGCAGCAGCAGCAATCCATTACAAAACCTCAGA
