>Addgene plasmid #66573 | pCyc-Bem1 | addgene partial sequence | sequence record 118538 | M13pUC-Fwd 5'-CCCAGTCACGACGTTGTAAAACG-3'
TAATACGACTCACTATAGGGGGCCAGCGTGGCCGTTTAAACATTTAAATGGCCGGCCTTCTGAATCAAAC
AAGGGAATAAACGAATGAGGTTTCTGTGAAGCTGCACTGAGTAGTATGTTGCAGTCTTTTGGAAATACGA
GTCTTTTAATAACTGGCAAACCGAGGAACTCTTGGTATTCTCGCCACGACTCATCTCCATGCAGTTGGAC
GATATCAATGCCGTAATCATTGACCAGAGCCAAAACATCCTCCTTAGGTTGATTACGAAACACGCCAACC
AAGTATTTCGGAGTGCCTGAACTATTTTTATATGCTTTTACAAGACTTGAAATTTTCCTTGCAATAACCG
GGTCAATTGTTCTCTTTCTATTGGGCACACATATAATACCCAGTAAGTCAGCATCGGAACCACACAATTA
TAAGCAAAGGGGGTACAATCATTACACCACAACACAACACCCAGTTTAATTTCCATGAGTTCAAATCAAG
AGTGGTCCCAAGATATATTAAAACAATTGAATCTACGAGACTCTCGGGAAAAAAACCATGAGATTGATGC
TAGATATTTCAACGCCTTCCAGCAATTGTCTCAAAAATTGAATCAATTATCCACAACAACAAATACTCTT
CTACAGGACCAATCAAGCAATTCAGAAACTTTGACAAATCTAATAAACTCTAAAGAAATTGAAAACTTGA
AACTTGAAAACACCGAGTTGATAACTAACTTAAATAATTTAATTATCAATAATGAAAAACTAACACAAAC
AATCAATGCCAGAGATCAAACCATAAAATCATTAACCAAAATCAACGACAAATTGAATAATAAAATTGAT
GCATTAAATTTGGAAATAAACGAGAAAAACAAAACTATAGAATTGATTAATGATGAAGTATTGACAAATC
AAATACAATTGAATGTATTGAGAAGTAAACTAGAGTTGTTGGAGAGGTAAACCCAGAAAGCATTCATCGC
GTTAATTAATAGACAACTCATTTTATAGAGTATATACAACTGTATAAGATAGTAATAAAAATATCGCACT
CACGTAAACACTTAATCATAATATTAATTCGTATATAATTTAGCTATTTGCTTA
