>Addgene plasmid #66573 | pCyc-Bem1 | addgene partial sequence | sequence record 118539 | pRS-Phy-R 5'-tgttggagaggtaaacccaga-3'
GCGTTAATTAATAGACAACTCATTTTATAGAGTATATACAACTGTATAAGATAGTAATAAAAATATCGCA
CTCACGTAAACACTTAATCATAATATTAATTCGTATATAATTTAGCTATTTGCTTAGAGCTCCACCGCGG
TGGCGGCCGCTCAAATATCGTGAACGGAAATTTTCAGTTTGGCTTGGATTATGTTACTGACTTGTGAATC
AGTCTTAATTTCCTCCCCGCTACCATCAAATAATTTGGTTTGTAATTTAAAATTATCTGTATCAATCCTT
GGAGCGATTTTACTACGAAGTTCTTTATAGGTTGTGTCACCCTTCAGCATTAAAGCAAAAATATCGTCTT
TGTAATAAAATTTAATTTTAGTTGTTTTCAATCCAGAAGTTGATTGGGCTGGAGCCTGCTTGGAGCCCGA
TAAAGATAAATCTGAGAGTTTCTTGTTTAACTTCAAGTCTTCGCCAGTTAAAGTGTTGTCTTGGTTAGTT
GAGGCAAAATTAGAAGTTTGAGATGCTGTTGCAAAGGTTGCTGTATCGTTTTCTTGTAATGTTTTAATAT
TGTTTTGATTTTCGTCTCTTTCAAATTCTCTGTCGAAACCATTATTCAAAACAACGAATAAGGAATGCAC
CATTTCTGAGCGAGATATATAATCGGGAAGATTCACTAGGTCTGCCACATATATATTCAAGTCCTCCTTT
CTTTTTTTTGTTATACTATTGGTAACGTATGGAACGGGTCCAGGGATATAGGGCATTATACGTTTGGACC
ATTGTCCACCTGCATCCCTCAACTTACCGGCCTCTGCTGGGAACGCATCCAAAAGTTGAACCTGCAGATC
GTAGAAATCTTGATAGTATCTTTTCAGTTGCCTCGTCTTACCGTTAGATAATTCACAGCAAACCAAAAAC
CAATACTTCTCATCTTCTAACCCAAAGGATTCAACGGATGCTTTCACTAATAATTCACCGTCAACCAGCT
TTGCGCTTTTGTTCTGAGGTTTTGTAATGGATTGCTGCTGCTGCTGCTCCACAGAACCAAGGCTAATATT
ACTAGCTTTGTATCTTGCAATGTTGCTTTTCCATTCTTGAACAGTTGGTAGGTTAACTGACTTGATGTCT
TCTATTACGTCATTACCTG
